>Addgene plasmid #85614 | pAW019-2 | addgene full sequence | sequence record 169711 | Addgene NGS Result
CATAGAGACAAACCAATACGTGAACAAGCAGAAAATATTATTCATTTATTTACGTTGACGAATCTTGGAG
CTCCCGCTGCTTTTAAATATTTTGATACAACAATTGATCGTAAACGATATACGTCTACAAAAGAAGTTTT
AGATGCCACTCTTATCCATCAATCCATCACTGGTCTTTATGAAACACGCATTGATTTGAGTCAGCTAGGA
GGTGACTAACTCGAGTAAGGATCTCCAGGCATCAAATAAAACGAAAGGCTCAGTCGAAAGACTGGGCCTT
TCGTTTTATCCTGCAGGAGATCCGAGCTCCCGCGGGCGGCCGCACTCTTCCTTTTTCAATATTATTGAAG
CATTTATCAGGGTTATTGTCTCATGAGCGGATACATATTTGAATGTATTTAGAAAAATAAACAAATAGGG
GTTCCGCGCACATTTCCCCGAAAAGTGCCACCTGACGTCTAAGAAACCATTATTATCATGACATTAACCT
ATAAAAATAGGCGTATCACGAGGCCCTTTCGTCTTCAAGAATTGATCCTCTAGCACAAAAAGAAAAACGA
AATGATACACCAATCAGTGCAAAAAAAGATATAATGGGAGATAAGACGGTTCGTGTTCGTGCTGACTTGC
ACCATATCATAAAAATCGAAACAGCAAAGAATGGCGGAAACGTAAAAGAAGTTATGGAAATAAGACTTAG
AAGCAAACTTAAGAGTGTGTTGATAGTGCAGTATCTTAAAATTTTGTATAATAGGAATTGAAGTTAAATT
AGATGCTAAAAATTTGTAATTAAGAAGGAGTGATTACATGAACAAAAATATAAAATATTCTCAAAACTTT
TTAACGAGTGAAAAAGTACTCAACCAAATAATAAAACAATTGAATTTAAAAGAAACCGATACCGTTTACG
AAATTGGAACAGGTAAAGGGCATTTAACGACGAAACTGGCTAAAATAAGTAAACAGGTAACGTCTATTGA
ATTAGACAGTCATCTATTCAACTTATCGTCAGAAAAATTAAAACTGAATACTCGTGTCACTTTAATTCAC
CAAGATATTCTACAGTTTCAATTCCCTAACAAACAGAGGTATAAAATTGTTGGGAGTATTCCTTACCATT
TAAGCACACAAATTATTAAAAAAGTGGTTTTTGAAAGCCATGCGTCTGACATCTATCTGATTGTTGAAGA
AGGATTCTACAAGCGTACCTTGGATATTCACCGAACACTAGGGTTGCTCTTGCACACTCAAGTCTCGATT
CAGCAATTGCTTAAGCTGCCAGCGGAATGCTTTCATCCTAAACCAAAAGTAAACAGTGTCTTAATAAAAC
TTACCCGCCATACCACAGATGTTCCAGATAAATATTGGAAGCTATATACGTACTTTGTTTCAAAATGGGT
CAATCGAGAATATCGTCAACTGTTTACTAAAAATCAGTTTCATCAAGCAATGAAACACGCCAAAGTAAAC
AATTTAAGTACCGTTACTTATGAGCAAGTATTGTCTATTTTTAATAGTTATCTATTATTTAACGGGAGGA
AATAATTCTATGAGTCGCTTTTGTAAATTTGGAAAGTTACACGTTACTAAAGGGAATGTAGATAAATTAT
TAGGTATACTACTGACAGCTTCCAAGGAGCTAAAGAGGTCCCTAGACTCTAGACCCGGGGATCTCTGCAG
TCGGGAAGATCTGGTAATGACTCTCTAGCTTGAGGCATCAAATAAAACGAAAGGCTCAGTCGAAAGACTG
GGCCTTTCGTTTTATCTGTTGTTTGTCGGTGAACGCTCTCCTGAGTAGGACAAATCCGCCGCTCTAGCTA
AGCAGAAGGCCATCCTGACGGATGGCCTTTTTGCGTTTCTACAAACTCTTGTTAACTCTAGAGCTGCCTG
CCGCGTTTCGGTGATGAAGATCTTCCCGATGATTAATTAATTCAGAACGCTCGGTTGCCGCCGGGCGTTT
TTTATGCAGCAATGGCAAGAACGTTGCTCTAGAGCGGCCGCATCGATTCACAGTGGCAATCTCCCCCGTA
TTCGTTTGAAATGTGCCACATTAACAGCGCCGGGTGATGTCCGTATCGTTCTGCTAATAAGCGGTTGATG
TGCCGTGTTTTTTCTCGGTAGACTTTAGATGTGAGGCAGTGGTTGTGCCTTCCGCCGTGCAGCTGTTTGA
CGCGGGAGGCATTGACGCGCAAAACTTCCGGATAGGTTTGCGACAGCCAGGCCGGACGGGCTCCGCTCGG
CGTTGCTAATATGACCCGGCCGCCTATACTGTGAATCCGCTCAAAAATATCATCCAGCCATTCAAATTGA
TATACGCCCTCCTCCGGCTCAAGTGCGCTCCATGCAAAAATGCCGACAGAAAACGTATTCGTATGAGAAA
GCTTCATCAGTTTGATATCGTCAGCTAAAATATCGGGCCGATCCAGCCACTGATCGGGGTTGTAGTCTCC
CCCATGGAGCATAAATTTTGCTTTTGTTACGTGCGTTTTTTCAAGCTTTGACATCACCCCATCCTGATAT
TGTCTGCATTTGCGCCGGAGCAAACCAAAAACCTGGTGAGACACGCCTTGAATTAGTAGAAGAGAACTTG
AAGATTTTCAAAGGCATCGTTAGTGAAGTCATGGCGAGCGGATTTGACGGCATTTTCTTAGTCGCGACGC
GAGGCTGGATGGCCTTCCCCATTATGATTCTTCTCGCTTCCGGCGGCATCGGGATGCCCGCGTTGCAGGC
CATGCTGTCCAGGCAGGTAGATGACGACCATCAGGGACAGCTTCAAGGATCGCTCGCGGCTCTTACCAGC
CTAACTTCGATCATTGGACCGCTGATCGTCACGGCGATTTATGCCGCCTCGGCGAGCACATGGAACGGGT
TGGCATGGATTGTAGGCGCCGCCCTATACCTTGTCTGCCTCCCCGCGTTGCGTCGCGGTGCATGGAGCCG
GGCCACCTCGACCTGAATGGAAGCCGGCGGCACCTCGCTAACGGATTCACCACTCCAAGAATTGGAGCCA
ATCAATTCTTGCGGAGAACTGTGAATGCGCAAACCAACCCTTGGCAGAACATATCCATCGCGTCCGCCAT
CTCCAGCAGCCGCACGCGGCGCATCTCGGGCAGCGTTGGGTCCTGGCCACGGGTGCGCATGATCGTGCTC
CTGTCGTTGAGGACCCGGCTAGGCTGGCGGGGTTGCCTTACTGGTTAGCAGAATGAACCACCGATACGCG
AGCGAACGTGAAGCGACTGCTGCTGCAAAACGTCTGCGACCTGAGCAACAACATGAATGGTCTTCGGTTT
CCGTGTTTCGTAAAGTCTGGAAACGCGGAAGTCAGCGCCCTGCACCATTATGTTCCGGATCTGCATCGCA
GGATGCTGCTGGCTACCCTGTGGAACACCTACATCTGTATTAACGAAGCGCTGGCATTGACCCTGAGTGA
TTTTTCTCTGGTCCCGCCGCATCCATACCGCCAGTTGTTTACCCTCACAACGTTCCAGTAACCGGGCATG
TTCATCATCAGTAACCCGTATCGTGAGCATCCTCTCTCGTTTCATCGGTATCATTACCCCCATGAACAGA
AATCCCCCTTACACGGAGGCATCAGTGACCAAACAGGAAAAAACCGCCCTTAACATGGCCCGCTTTATCA
GAAGCCAGACATTAACGCTTCTGGAGAAACTCAACGAGCTGGACGCGGATGAACAGGCAGACATCTGTGA
ATCGCTTCACGACCACGCTGATGAGCTTTACCGCAGCTGCCTCGCGCGTTTCGGTGATGACGGTGAAAAC
CTCTGACACATGCAGCTCCCGGAGACGGTCACAGCTTGTCTGTAAGCGGATGCCGGGAGCAGACAAGCCC
GTCAGGGCGCGTCAGCGGGTGTTGGCGGGTGTCGGGGCGCAGCCATGACCCAGTCACGTAGCGATAGCGG
AGTGTATACTGGCTTAACTATGCGGCATCAGAGCAGATTGTACTGAGAGTGCACCATATGCGGTATGAAA
TACCGCACAGATGCGTAAGGAGAAAATACCGCATCAGGCGCTCTTCCGCTTCCTCGCTCACTGACTCGCT
GCGCTCGGTCGTTCGGCTGCGGCGAGCGGTATCAGCTCACTCAAAGGCGGTAATACGGTTATCCACAGAA
TCAGGGGATAACGCAGGAAAGAACATGTGAGCAAAAGGCCAGCAAAAGGCCAGGAACCGTAAAAAGGCCG
CGTTGCTGGCGTTTTTCCATAGGCTCCGCCCCCCTGACGAGCATCACAAAAATCGACGCTCAAGTCAGAG
GTGGCGAAACCCGACAGGACTATAAAGATACCAGGCGTTTCCCCCTGGAAGCTCCCTCGTGCGCTCTCCT
GTTCCGACCCTGCCGCTTACCGGATACCTGTCCGCCTTTCTCCCTTCGGGAAGCGTGGCGCTTTCTCATA
GCTCACGCTGTAGGTATCTCAGTTCGGTGTAGGTCGTTCGCTCCAAGCTGGGCTGTGTGCACGAACCCCC
CGTTCAGCCCGACCGCTGCGCCTTATCCGGTAACTATCGTCTTGAGTCCAACCCGGTAAGACACGACTTA
TCGCCACTGGCAGCAGCCACTGGTAACAGGATTAGCAGAGCGAGGTATGTAGGCGGTGCTACAGAGTTCT
TGAAGTGGTGGCCTAACTACGGCTACACTAGAAGGACAGTATTTGGTATCTGCGCTCTGCTGAAGCCAGT
TACCTTCGGAAAAAGAGTTGGTAGCTCTTGATCCGGCAAACAAACCACCGCTGGTAGCGGTGGTTTTTTT
GTTTGCAAGCAGCAGATTACGCGCAGAAAAAAAGGATCTCAAGAAGATCCTTTGATCTTTTCTACGGGGT
CTGACGCTCAGTGGAACGAAAACTCACGTTAAGGGATTTTGGTCATGAGATTATCAAAAAGGATCTTCAC
CTAGATCCTTTTAAATTAAAAATGAAGTTTTAAATCAATCTAAAGTATATATGAGTAAACTTGGTCTGAC
AGTTACCAATGCTTAATCAGTGAGGCACCTATCTCAGCGATCTGTCTATTTCGTTCATCCATAGTTGCCT
GACTCCCCGTCGTGTAGATAACTACGATACGGGAGGGCTTACCATCTGGCCCCAGTGCTGCAATGATACC
GCGAGACCCACGCTCACCGGCTCCAGATTTATCAGCAATAAACCAGCCAGCCGGAAGGGCCGAGCGCAGA
AGTGGTCCTGCAACTTTATCCGCCTCCATCCAGTCTATTAATTGTTGCCGGGAAGCTAGAGTAAGTAGTT
CGCCAGTTAATAGTTTGCGCAACGTTGTTGCCATTGCTGCAGGCATCGTGGTGTCACGCTCGTCGTTTGG
TATGGCTTCATTCAGCTCCGGTTCCCAACGATCAAGGCGAGTTACATGATCCCCCATGTTGTGCAAAAAA
GCGGTTAGCTCCTTCGGTCCTCCGATCGTTGTCAGAAGTAAGTTGGCCGCAGTGTTATCACTCATGGTTA
TGGCAGCACTGCATAATTCTCTTACTGTCATGCCATCCGTAAGATGCTTTTCTGTGACTGGTGAGTACTC
AACCAAGTCATTCTGAGAATAGTGTATGCGGCGACCGAGTTGCTCTTGCCCGGCGTCAACACGGGATAAT
ACCGCGCCACATAGCAGAACTTTAAAAGTGCTCATCATTGGAAAACGTTCTTCGGGGCGAAAACTCTCAA
GGATCTTACCGCTGTTGAGATCCAGTTCGATGTAACCCACTCGTGCACCCAACTGATCTTCAGCATCTTT
TACTTTCACCAGCGTTTCTGGGTGAGCAAAAACAGGAAGGCAAAATGCCGCAAAAAAGGGAATAAGGGCG
ACACGGAAATGTTGAATACTCATACTCTTCCTTTTTCAATATTATTGAAGCATTTATCAGGGTTATTGTC
TCATGAGCGGATACATATTTGAATGTATTTAGAAAAATAAACAAATAGGGGTTCCGCGCACATTTCCCCG
AAAAGTGCCACCTGACGTCTAAGAAACCATTATTATCATGACATTAACCTATAAAAATAGGCGTATCACG
AGGCCCTTTCGTCTTCAAGAATGATGGGCTAATGTGTGTTTACGACAATTCTCACTTCATACTTTTCCAT
CGTCAGGTCGCCTGACAATATGTCTCCTGTCATTATGTCCTTCACACTCTGATCAAACGTGACCAGCTGT
TTTTCTTCCGTGAAATTCATGACAAAAATATAATCATTGTCCTGATCCTGCCTCGCTTGTACGGAGACGC
CTTTTCCGTGCCGAACCGGAAAAACTGGAGAGAGAGACAGGTCTGTGATCAGACCCTCATAGAAATCACG
CTGAAATTGATCCTCCAAACGCGCGCCGATAAAATACGCCTTGCCCTGCTGATACTCATGGCTTGTGACC
GCTGGCGTGCGCGCATAAAAATCTTCTTGATACACCGCTTCCACTGAAGCTGTCTTTACATCAATCACGG
TTGCATAATCCTTCATTTCATATATTTGGCTGCGGTAGCTGACAGCGTTTCGATCCTTCGGATACAGGGT
GTCCGTTTCAAGAGGCTCAACTCCAAATATAGCTTGAAATCGATATCTCTGCAGTCGCGATGATTAATTA
ATTCAGAACGCTCGGTTGCCGCCGGGCGTTTTTTATGCAGCAATGGCAAGAACGTCCCGGGGAGCTCCTA
ACTTATAGGGGTAACACTTAAAAAAGAATCAATAACGATAGAAACCGCTCCTAAAGCAGGTGCATTTTTT
CCTAACGAAGAAGGCAATAGTTCACATTTATTGTCTAAATGAGAATGGACTCTAGAAGAAACTTCGTTTT
TAATCGTATTTAAAACAATGGGATGAGATTCAATTATATGATTTCTCAAGATAACAGCTTCTATATCAAA
TGTATTAAGGATATTGGTTAATCCAATTCCGATATAAAAGCCAAAGTTTTGAAGTGCATTTAACATTTCT
ACATCATTTTTATTTGCGCGTTCCACAATCTCTTTTCGAGAAATATTCTTTTCTTCTTTAGAGAGCGAAG
CCAGTAACGCTTTTTCAGAAGCATATAATTCCCAACAGCCTCGATTTCCACAGCTGCATTTGGGTCCATT
AAAATCTATCGTCATATGACCCATTTCCCCAGAAAAACCCTGAACACCTTTATACAATTCGTTGTTAATA
ACAAGTCCAGTTCCAATTCCGATATTAATACTGATGTAAACGATGTTTTCATAGTTTTTTGTCATACCAA
ATACTTTTTCACCGTATGCTCCTGCATTAGCTTCATTTTCAACAAAAACCGGAACATTAAACTCACTCTC
AATTAAAAACTGCAAATCTTTGATATTCCAATTTAAGTTAGGCATGAAAATAATTTGCTGATGACGATCT
ACAAGGCCTGGAACACAAATTCCTATTCCGACTAGACCATAAGGGGACTCAGGCATATGGGTTACAAAAC
CATGAATAAGTGCAAATAAAATCTCTTTTACTTCACTAGCGGAAGAACTAGACAAGTCAGAAGTCTTCTC
GAGAATAATATTTCCTTCTAAGTCGGTTAGAATTCCGTTAAGATAGTCGACTCCTATATCAATACCAATC
GAGTAGCCTGCATTCTTATTAAAAACAAGCATTACAGGTCTTCTGCCGCCTCTAGATTGCCCTGCCCCAA
TTTCAAAAATAAAATCTTTTTCAAGCAGTGTATTTACTTGAGAGGAGACAGTAGACTTGTTTAATCCTGT
AATCTCAGAGAGAGTTGCCCTGGAGACAGGGGAGTTCTTCAAAATTTCATCTAATATTAATTTTTGATTC
ATTTTTTTTACTAAAGCTTGATCTGCAATTTGAATAATAACCACTCCTTTGTTTATCCACCGAACTAAGT
TGGTGTTTTTTGAAGCTTGAATTAGATATTTAAAAGTATCATATCTAATATTATAACTAAATTTTCTAAA
AAAAACATTGAAATAAACATTTATTTTGTATATGATGAGATAAAGTTAGTTTATTGGATAAACAAACTAA
CTCAATTAAGATAGTTGATGGATAAACTTGTTCACTTAAATCAAAGGGGGAAATGACAAATGGTCCAAAC
TAGTAAAGGAGGTATCAAGTATGGATAAGAAATACTCAATAGGCTTAGCTATCGGCACAAATAGCGTCGG
ATGGGCGGTGATCACTGATGAATATAAGGTTCCGTCTAAAAAGTTCAAGGTTCTGGGAAATACAGACCGC
CACAGTATCAAAAAAAATCTTATAGGGGCTCTTTTATTTGACAGTGGAGAGACAGCGGAAGCGACTCGTC
TCAAACGGACAGCTCGTAGAAGGTATACACGTCGGAAGAATCGTATTTGTTATCTACAGGAGATTTTTTC
AAATGAGATGGCGAAAGTAGATGATAGTTTCTTTCATCGACTTGAAGAGTCTTTTTTGGTGGAAGAAGAC
AAGAAGCATGAACGTCATCCTATTTTTGGAAATATAGTAGATGAAGTTGCTTATCATGAGAAATATCCAA
CTATCTATCATCTGCGAAAAAAATTGGTAGATTCTACTGATAAAGCGGATTTGCGCTTAATCTATTTGGC
CTTAGCGCATATGATTAAGTTTCGTGGTCATTTTTTGATTGAGGGAGATTTAAATCCTGATAATAGTGAT
GTGGACAAACTATTTATCCAGTTGGTACAAACCTACAATCAATTATTTGAAGAAAACCCTATTAACGCAA
GTGGAGTAGATGCTAAAGCGATTCTTTCTGCACGATTGAGTAAATCAAGACGATTAGAAAATCTCATTGC
TCAGCTCCCCGGTGAGAAGAAAAATGGCTTATTTGGGAATCTCATTGCTTTGTCATTGGGTTTGACCCCT
AATTTTAAATCAAATTTTGATTTGGCAGAAGATGCTAAATTACAGCTTTCAAAAGATACTTACGATGATG
ATTTAGATAATTTATTGGCGCAAATTGGAGATCAATATGCTGATTTGTTTTTGGCAGCTAAGAATTTATC
AGATGCTATTTTACTTTCAGATATCCTAAGAGTAAATACTGAAATAACTAAGGCTCCCCTATCAGCTTCA
ATGATTAAACGCTACGATGAACATCATCAAGACTTGACTCTTTTAAAAGCTTTAGTTCGACAACAACTTC
CAGAAAAGTATAAAGAAATCTTTTTTGATCAATCAAAAAACGGATATGCAGGTTATATTGATGGGGGAGC
TAGCCAAGAAGAATTTTATAAATTTATCAAACCAATTTTAGAAAAAATGGATGGTACTGAGGAATTATTG
GTGAAACTAAATCGTGAAGATTTGCTGCGCAAGCAACGGACCTTTGACAACGGCTCTATTCCCCATCAAA
TTCACTTGGGTGAGCTGCATGCTATTTTGAGAAGACAAGAAGACTTTTATCCATTTTTAAAAGACAATCG
TGAGAAGATTGAAAAAATCTTGACTTTTCGAATTCCTTATTATGTTGGTCCATTGGCGCGTGGCAATAGT
CGTTTTGCATGGATGACTCGGAAGTCTGAAGAAACAATTACCCCATGGAATTTTGAAGAAGTTGTCGATA
AAGGTGCTTCAGCTCAATCATTTATTGAACGCATGACAAACTTTGATAAAAATCTTCCAAATGAAAAAGT
ACTACCAAAACATAGTTTGCTTTATGAGTATTTTACGGTTTATAACGAATTGACAAAGGTCAAATATGTT
ACTGAAGGAATGCGAAAACCAGCATTTCTTTCAGGTGAACAGAAGAAAGCCATTGTTGATTTACTCTTCA
AAACAAATCGAAAAGTAACCGTTAAGCAATTAAAAGAAGATTATTTCAAAAAAATAGAATGTTTTGATAG
TGTTGAAATTTCAGGAGTTGAAGATAGATTTAATGCTTCATTAGGTACCTACCATGATTTGCTAAAAATT
ATTAAAGATAAAGATTTTTTGGATAATGAAGAAAATGAAGATATCTTAGAGGATATTGTTTTAACATTGA
CCTTATTTGAAGATAGGGAGATGATTGAGGAAAGACTTAAAACATATGCTCACCTCTTTGATGATAAGGT
GATGAAACAGCTTAAACGTCGCCGTTATACTGGTTGGGGACGTTTGTCTCGAAAATTGATTAATGGTATT
AGGGATAAGCAATCTGGCAAAACAATATTAGATTTTTTGAAATCAGATGGTTTTGCCAATCGCAATTTTA
TGCAGCTGATCCATGATGATAGTTTGACATTTAAAGAAGACATTCAAAAAGCACAAGTGTCTGGACAAGG
CGATAGTTTACATGAACATATTGCAAATTTAGCTGGTAGCCCTGCTATTAAAAAAGGTATTTTACAGACT
GTAAAAGTTGTTGATGAATTGGTCAAAGTAATGGGGCGGCATAAGCCAGAAAATATCGTTATTGAAATGG
CACGTGAAAATCAGACAACTCAAAAGGGCCAGAAAAATTCGCGAGAGCGTATGAAACGAATCGAAGAAGG
TATCAAAGAATTAGGAAGTCAGATTCTTAAAGAGCATCCTGTTGAAAATACTCAATTGCAAAATGAAAAG
CTCTATCTCTATTATCTCCAAAATGGAAGAGACATGTATGTGGACCAAGAATTAGATATTAATCGTTTAA
GTGATTATGATGTCGATGCCATTGTTCCACAAAGTTTCCTTAAAGACGATTCAATAGACAATAAGGTCTT
AACGCGTTCTGATAAAAATCGTGGTAAATCGGATAACGTTCCAAGTGAAGAAGTAGTCAAAAAGATGAAA
AACTATTGGAGACAACTTCTAAACGCCAAGTTAATCACTCAACGTAAGTTTGATAATTTAACGAAAGCTG
AACGTGGAGGTTTGAGTGAACTTGATAAAGCTGGTTTTATCAAACGCCAATTGGTTGAAACTCGCCAAAT
CACTAAGCATGTGGCACAAATTTTGGATAGTCGCATGAATACTAAATACGATGAAAATGATAAACTTATT
CGAGAGGTTAAAGTGATTACCTTAAAATCTAAATTAGTTTCTGACTTCCGAAAAGATTTCCAATTCTATA
AAGTACGTGAGATTAACAATTACCATCATGCCCATGATGCGTATCTAAATGCCGTCGTTGGAACTGCTTT
GATTAAGAAATATCCAAAACTTGAATCGGAGTTTGTCTATGGTGATTATAAAGTTTATGATGTTCGTAAA
ATGATTGCTAAGTCTGAGCAAGAAATAGGCAAAGCAACCGCAAAATATTTCTTTTACTCTAATATCATGA
ACTTCTTCAAAACAGAAATTACACTTGCAAATGGAGAGATTCGCAAACGCCCTCTAATCGAAACTAATGG
GGAAACTGGAGAAATTGTCTGGGATAAAGGGCGAGATTTTGCCACAGTGCGCAAAGTATTGTCCATGCCC
CAAGTCAATATTGTCAAGAAAACAGAAGTACAGACAGGCGGATTCTCCAAGGAGTCAATTTTACCAAAAA
GAAATTCGGACAAGCTTATTGCTCGTAAAAAAGACTGGGATCCAAAAAAATATGGTGGTTTTGATAGTCC
AACGGTAGCTTATTCAGTCCTAGTGGTTGCTAAGGTGGAAAAAGGGAAATCGAAGAAGTTAAAATCCGTT
AAAGAGTTACTAGGGATCACAATTATGGAAAGAAGTTCCTTTGAAAAAAATCCGATTGACTTTTTAGAAG
CTAAAGGATATAAGGAAGTTAAAAAAGACTTAATCATTAAACTACCTAAATATAGTCTTTTTGAGTTAGA
AAACGGTCGTAAACGGATGCTGGCTAGTGCCGGAGAATTACAAAAAGGAAATGAGCTGGCTCTGCCAAGC
AAATATGTGAATTTTTTATATTTAGCTAGTCATTATGAAAAGTTGAAGGGTAGTCCAGAAGATAACGAAC
AAAAACAATTGTTTGTGGAGCAGCATAAGCATTATTTAGATGAGATTATTGAGCAAATCAGTGAATTTTC
TAAGCGTGTTATTTTAGCAGATGCCAATTTAGATAAAGTTCTTAGTGCATATAACAAA
Features (pLannotate 1.2.2; 19 found; start..end, strand, type, name):
    243..289     +  terminator     rrnB T1 terminator: transcription terminator T1 from the E. coli rrnB gene
    324..428     -  promoter       AmpR promoter: bla
    808..1542    +  CDS            erm: ERM_STREE - Experimental evidence at protein level: Swiss-Prot protein existence level 1. This protein produces a dimethylation of the adenine residue at position 2085 in 23S rRNA, resulting in reduced affinity between ribosomes and macrolide-lincosamide-streptogramin B antibiotics. From Streptococcus pneumoniae.
   1719..1805    +  terminator     rrnB T1 terminator: Escherichia coli rrnB; transcription terminator T1 from the E. coli rrnB gene
   1824..1851    +  terminator     rrnB T2 terminator: transcription terminator T2 from the E. coli rrnB gene
   1931..1965    +  terminator     lambda t0 terminator: minimal transcription terminator from phage lambda (Scholtissek and Grosse, 1987)
   2007..2462    -  CDS            ganA (fragment): BGAL2_BACSU - Also known as galO From Bacillus subtilis (strain 168).
   2516..2659    +  CDS            ldh (fragment): LDH_MYCPN - Experimental evidence at protein level: Swiss-Prot protein existence level 1. Catalyzes the conversion of lactate to pyruvate. From Mycoplasma pneumoniae (strain ATCC 29342 / M129).
   2652..2956    +  CDS            TcR (fragment): tetracycline efflux protein; tet; confers resistance to tetracycline
   3198..3578    -  CDS            YPB1_ECOLX: Protein predicted: Swiss-Prot protein existence level 4. From Escherichia coli.
   3595..3786    +  CDS            rop: Rop protein, which maintains plasmids at low copy number; rop
   3888..4028    +  misc_feature   bom: basis of mobility region from pBR322
   4214..4802    -  rep_origin     ori: high-copy-number ColE1/pMB1/pBR322/pUC origin of replication
   4973..5833    -  CDS            AmpR: β-lactamase; bla; confers resistance to ampicillin, carbenicillin, and related antibiotics
   5834..5938    -  promoter       AmpR promoter: bla
   6052..6546    -  CDS            ganA (fragment): BGAL2_BACSU - Also known as galO From Bacillus subtilis (strain 168).
   6582..6616    +  terminator     lambda t0 terminator: minimal transcription terminator from phage lambda (Scholtissek and Grosse, 1987)
   6663..7799    -  CDS            xylR: XYLR_BACPZ - Protein inferred from homology: Swiss-Prot protein existence level 3. Transcriptional repressor of xylose-utilizing enzymes. From Bacillus subtilis subsp. spizizenii (strain ATCC 23059 / NRRL B-14472 / W23).
   8071..217     +  CDS            dCas9 (fragment) (across the origin): catalytically dead mutant of the Cas9 endonuclease from the Streptococcus pyogenes Type II CRISPR/Cas system RNA-guided DNA-binding protein that lacks endonuclease activity due to the D10A mutation in the RuvC catalytic domain and the H840A mutation in the HNH catalytic domain
