[The description below was written by a language model from this plasmid's Addgene catalogue record and pLannotate feature annotations shown in this document.]
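Description:
pAW019-2 is an integration vector of about 12 kb for placing a xylose-inducible dCas9 expression cassette in the Bacillus subtilis chromosome. It is built on the pAX01 backbone and is propagated in E. coli as a ColE1/pBR322-type plasmid. The annotated backbone carries the ColE1 origin together with the bom mobility region and rop, plus a β-lactamase gene with its own promoter for ampicillin selection. No Bacillus replication origin is annotated, which fits a design in which the plasmid is maintained in B. subtilis only by recombining into the genome. An erm rRNA methylase gene provides erythromycin resistance for selecting B. subtilis integrants.

The payload is the catalytically dead Streptococcus pyogenes Cas9 (D10A and H840A), a roughly 4.1 kb insert cloned between SpeI and SbfI sites and derived in part from an earlier bacterial dCas9 plasmid. It is driven by the Bacillus megaterium PxylA promoter. A divergently oriented xylR gene encodes the xylose-responsive repressor, so transcription stays low until xylose is added. The promoter is not itself annotated in the feature table but presumably lies in the gap between xylR and dCas9. Two ganA (β-galactosidase) fragments bracket the xylR–dCas9–erm region and exclude the E. coli origin and AmpR, so they appear to serve as homology arms for double-crossover insertion at that locus. The record does not state the integration site. The rrnB T1/T2 and lambda t0 terminators insulate the cassette from read-through. Short ldh, TcR and hypothetical-protein hits look like backbone remnants.

dCas9 binds DNA under guide RNA direction without cutting it, so strains carrying this cassette suit inducible CRISPR interference, as part of a B. subtilis CRISPR-Cas9 engineering toolkit. No guide RNA element is annotated here, so one would have to be supplied separately.
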