Addgene plasmid #85614: pAW019-2
Purpose: Inducible dCas9 integration vector for Bacillus subtilis
Depositing lab: Perry Chou. Depositing organization: University of Waterloo. Publication: Development of a CRISPR-Cas9 toolkit for comprehensive engineering of Bacillus subtilis. Westbrook AW, Moo-Young M, Chou CP. Appl Environ Microbiol. 2016 Jun 3. pii: AEM.01159-16. 10.1128/AEM.01159-16 PubMed 27260361.
Backbone
  Vector backbone: pAX01 (ColE1)
  Backbone size w/o insert (bp): 7800
  Total vector size (bp): 12000
  Vector type: Bacterial Expression
Growth in bacteria
  Bacterial resistance: Ampicillin, 100 μg/mL
  Growth temperature: 37°C
  Growth strain: HI-Control 10G
  Growth instructions: Use 0.5 ug/mL erythromycin for cloning in B. subtilis
  Copy number: High Copy
Gene/Insert
  Gene/Insert name: dcas9
  Species: S. pyogenes
  Insert size (bp): 4107
  Promoter: PxylA (B. megaterium)
  Cloning method: Restriction Enzyme; 5′ cloning site SpeI (not destroyed); 3′ cloning site SbfI (not destroyed)
  Sequencing primers: 5′ AAGATAGTTGATGGATAAACTTGTTCAC
Resource information
  A portion of this plasmid was derived from a plasmid made by: pdCas9-bacteria, Stanley Qi
Terms and licenses: Academic/Nonprofit Terms; Industry Terms: Not Available to Industry
How to cite: pAW019-2 was a gift from Perry Chou (Addgene plasmid # 85614 ; http://n2t.net/addgene:85614 ; RRID:Addgene_85614)
